>Addgene plasmid #181694 | pVRC8400-SARS-CoV-2-S2P-B.1.621-AVI | addgene full sequence | sequence record 354484 | Addgene NGS Result
TCGCGCGTTTCGGTGATGACGGTGAAAACCTCTGACACATGCAGCTCCCGGAGACGGTCACAGCTTGTCT
GTAAGCGGATGCCGGGAGCAGACAAGCCCGTCAGGGCGCGTCAGCGGGTGTTGGCGGGTGTCGGGGCTGG
CTTAACTATGCGGCATCAGAGCAGATTGTACTGAGAGTGCACCATATGCGGTGTGAAATACCGCACAGAT
GCGTAAGGAGAAAATACCGCATCAGATTGGCTATTGGCCATTGCATACGTTGTATCCATATCATAATATG
TACATTTATATTGGCTCATGTCCAACATTACCGCCATGTTGACATTGATTATTGACTAGTTATTAATAGT
AATCAATTACGGGGTCATTAGTTCATAGCCCATATATGGAGTTCCGCGTTACATAACTTACGGTAAATGG
CCCGCCTGGCTGACCGCCCAACGACCCCCGCCCATTGACGTCAATAATGACGTATGTTCCCATAGTAACG
CCAATAGGGACTTTCCATTGACGTCAATGGGTGGAGTATTTACGGTAAACTGCCCACTTGGCAGTACATC
AAGTGTATCATATGCCAAGTACGCCCCCTATTGACGTCAATGACGGTAAATGGCCCGCCTGGCATTATGC
CCAGTACATGACCTTATGGGACTTTCCTACTTGGCAGTACATCTACGTATTAGTCATCGCTATTACCATG
GTGATGCGGTTTTGGCAGTACATCAATGGGCGTGGATAGCGGTTTGACTCACGGGGATTTCCAAGTCTCC
ACCCCATTGACGTCAATGGGAGTTTGTTTTGGCACCAAAATCAACGGGACTTTCCAAAATGTCGTAACAA
CTCCGCCCCATTGACGCAAATGGGCGGTAGGCGTGTACGGTGGGAGGTCTATATAAGCAGAGCTCGTTTA
GTGAACCGTCAGATCGCCTGGAGACGCCATCCACGCTGTTTTGACCTCCATAGAAGACACCGGGACCGAT
CCAGCCTCCATCGGCTCGCATCTCTCCTTCACGCGCCCGCCGCCCTACCTGAGGCCGCCATCCACGCCGG
TTGAGTCGCGTTCTGCCGCCTCCCGCCTGTGGTGCCTCCTGAACTGCGTCCGCCGTCTAGGTAAGTTTAA
AGCTCAGGTCGAGACCGGGCCTTTGTCCGGCGCTCCCTTGGAGCCTACCTAGACTCAGCCGGCTCTCCAC
GCTTTGCCTGACCCTGCTTGCTCAACTCTAGTTAACGGTGGAGGGCAGTGTAGTCTGAGCAGTACTCGTT
GCTGCCGCGCGCGCCACCAGACATAATAGCTGACAGACTAACAGACTGTTCCTTTCCATGGGTCTTTTCT
GCAGTCACCGTCGTCGACACGTGTGATCAGATATCGCGGCCGCCCACCATGGGATGGTCATGTATCATCC
TTTTTCTAGTAGCAACTGCAACCGGCGTACATTCCGCACCAGAGCTGCTGGGAGGACCTAGCGTGTTCCT
GTTTCCCCCTAAGCCTAAGGACACCCTGATGATCAGCCGGACCCCAGAGGTGACATGCGTGGTGGTGGAC
GTGTCCCACGAGGACCCCGAGGTGAAGTTCAACTGGTACGTGGATGGCGTGGAGGTGCACAATGCCAAGA
CCAAGCCAAGGGAGGAGCAGTACAACTCTACCTATCGCGTGGTGAGCGTGCTGACAGTGCTGCACCAGGA
CTGGCTGAACGGCAAGGAGTACAAGTGTAAGGTGTCTAATAAGGCCCTGCCTGCCCCAATCGAGAAGACC
ATCAGCAAGGCAAAGGGACAGCCAAGGGAGCCTCAGGTGTATACCCTGCCACCCAGCCGCGACGAGCTGA
CAAAGAACCAGGTGTCCCTGTACTGCCTGGTGAAGGGCTTCTATCCTTCCGATATCGCCGTGGAGTGGGA
GTCTAATGGCCAGCCAGAGAACAATTACAAGACCACACCTCCAGTGCTGGACTCCGATGGCTCTTTCTTT
CTGTATTCCAAGCTGACCGTGGATAAGAGCCGGTGGCAGCAGGGCAACGTGTTTAGCTGTTCCGTGATGC
ACGAGGCCCTGCACAATCACTACACACAGAAGTCTCTGAGCCTGTCCCCCGGCAAGGGAGGAGGAGGCAG
CGGCGGAGGAGGCTCCGGAGGCGGCGGCTCTGGCGGCGGCGGCAGCGCCCCTGAACTGCTGGGAGGACCA
AGCGTGTTCCTGTTTCCACCTAAGCCCAAAGATACCCTGATGATCTCCAGGACCCCTGAAGTCACCTGCG
TGGTCGTGGACGTGTCTCATGAGGACCCCGAAGTCAAGTTCAACTGGTACGTGGACGGAGTCGAAGTCCA
TAACGCCAAGACCAAGCCTAGAGAAGAGCAGTACAACTCCACCTATAGAGTGGTGTCTGTGCTGACAGTG
CTGCATCAGGATTGGCTGAATGGCAAGGAATATAAGTGTAAGGTGAGCAATAAGGCCCTGCCCGCCCCTA
TCGAGAAGACCATCTCTAAAGCCAAAGGACAGCCAAGGGAGCCACAGGTGTATACACTGCCACCCAGCCG
GGACGAGCTGACCAAGAACCAGGTGAGCCTGACATGTCTGGTCAAGGGCTTCTACCCCAGTGACATTGCT
GTGGAGTGGGAGTCCAATGGCCAGCCTGAGAACAATTATAAAACTACCCCACCAGTGCTGGACAGCGATG
GCTCCTTCTTTCTGACCAGCAAGCTGACAGTGGATAAGTCCCGCTGGCAGCAGGGAAACGTGTTTTCTTG
TAGCGTGATGCATGAGGCCCTGCATAACCACTACACCCAGAAGTCCCTGTCTCTGAGCCCAGGCAAGGGA
GGCAGCGGAGGCGGAGGCAGCGGAGGCCTGGAGGTGCTGTTTCAGGGCCCTCAGTGCGTGAACCTGACCA
CCCGAACCCAGCTCCCACCAGCCTACACCAACAGCTTTACACGGGGCGTGTACTACCCTGACAAGGTGTT
CAGATCTAGCGTCCTGCACAGCACTCAGGACCTCTTCCTGCCGTTCTTCAGCAACGTGACATGGTTCCAC
GCCATCCACGTGAGCGGCACAAACGGAACCAAGCGGTTTGATAACCCCGTCCTGCCATTCAATGATGGAG
TTTACTTCGCCAGTATCGAGAAGAGTAACATCATCCGGGGCTGGATCTTCGGCACCACCCTGGATAGCAA
AACACAGAGCCTCCTGATCGTGAACAATGCCACGAACGTCGTGATCAAGGTGTGCGAGTTCCAGTTTTGC
AATGATCCTTTCCTGGGTGTGACCTCCAACCACAAGAACAACAAGAGCTGGATGGAAAGCGAGTTCAGAG
TCTACAGCAGCGCCAACAACTGCACATTCGAGTACGTCTCTCAGCCTTTTCTGATGGACCTTGAGGGGAA
ACAAGGCAACTTCAAGAACCTGAGAGAATTCGTGTTCAAGAACATCGACGGCTACTTCAAAATCTACTCC
AAGCACACACCCATCAACCTGGTCCGGGACCTCCCTCAGGGCTTCAGCGCCCTGGAACCCCTGGTCGACC
TGCCCATAGGCATCAACATAACGCGGTTCCAAACCCTGCTGGCCCTGCATAGATCCTACCTGACTCCTGG
CGACAGCAGCAGCGGATGGACCGCCGGAGCTGCAGCCTACTATGTGGGCTACCTGCAACCTAGAACCTTC
CTGCTGAAGTACAACGAGAACGGCACAATCACAGACGCCGTCGACTGCGCCCTGGACCCTCTCTCTGAGA
CAAAGTGCACCCTGAAGTCCTTCACCGTGGAAAAGGGCATCTACCAGACCAGCAACTTCCGGGTGCAGCC
TACAGAGAGCATCGTGCGATTTCCAAACATTACCAACCTCTGCCCCTTCGGCGAGGTGTTTAACGCCACA
AAGTTTGCCTCCGTTTACGCCTGGAATAGAAAGAGAATCAGCAATTGTGTGGCCGACTACTCCGTGCTGT
ATAACAGCGCCTCTTTCAGCACCTTCAAGTGCTACGGCGTTTCCCCAACAAAGCTGAATGACCTGTGCTT
CACCAACGTGTACGCCGACTCCTTCGTAATTAGAGGCGATGAGGTGCGGCAGATCGCACCAGGCCAGACC
GGTAAGATCGCTGACTACAACTATAAGCTGCCTGATGATTTTACAGGCTGCGTGATCGCCTGGAACTCTA
ACAACCTGGATAGCAAGGTGGGCGGCAACTACAACTACCTGTACCGGCTGTTTCGCAAGTCTAACCTGAA
ACCTTTCGAGAGAGACATCTCCACAGAGATCTACCAGGCCGGTTCTACACCTTGTAACGGGGTGAAAGGC
TTCAACTGTTACTTCCCTCTGCAAAGCTACGGCTTCCAGCCTACCTACGGAGTCGGCTACCAGCCATACC
GGGTGGTCGTGCTGTCCTTCGAGTTACTCCACGCCCCCGCCACCGTCTGCGGTCCTAAGAAGTCCACCAA
TCTGGTTAAGAACAAATGCGTGAACTTCAACTTCAACGGCCTGACCGGGACCGGCGTGCTGACCGAAAGC
AACAAAAAGTTCCTCCCCTTCCAGCAGTTCGGCCGTGATATCGCTGACACCACAGATGCCGTCAGAGATC
CACAGACCCTGGAAATCCTGGATATTACACCCTGCTCCTTCGGAGGAGTTTCTGTGATCACCCCCGGGAC
CAATACCAGCAACCAGGTGGCTGTGCTGTACCAAGGTGTTAACTGCACCGAGGTTCCTGTGGCCATCCAC
GCCGATCAGCTGACACCTACTTGGAGAGTGTACTCCACTGGCTCCAATGTGTTCCAGACCAGGGCCGGAT
GTCTGATCGGCGCCGAGCACGTGAATAACAGTTACGAGTGCGACATCCCTATCGGCGCCGGCATCTGTGC
CAGCTACCAGACCCAGACAAACAGCCACGGGTCTGCTTCCTCTGTAGCTAGCCAGAGCATCATCGCCTAC
ACCATGAGCCTGGGCGCAGAGAACAGCGTGGCCTATTCCAACAACTCTATCGCCATTCCCACCAACTTTA
CAATTAGCGTCACAACAGAGATCCTGCCCGTGAGCATGACCAAGACCAGCGTGGACTGTACAATGTACAT
CTGTGGCGACAGCACTGAATGCAGCAACCTGCTGCTGCAATACGGCTCCTTTTGCACCCAACTGAACCGG
GCGCTGACCGGAATCGCCGTGGAACAGGACAAAAATACCCAGGAGGTGTTCGCCCAAGTGAAGCAGATCT
ACAAGACCCCACCTATCAAGGACTTCGGCGGCTTTAACTTTAGCCAGATTCTCCCTGATCCTTCTAAGCC
TAGCAAGCGGAGCTTTATCGAGGATCTGCTGTTCAACAAGGTCACCCTGGCCGATGCCGGCTTTATCAAA
CAGTATGGCGATTGCCTGGGCGACATAGCCGCCAGAGATCTGATCTGCGCCCAGAAATTCAACGGCCTGA
CAGTTCTCCCACCTCTGCTGACCGACGAGATGATCGCTCAGTACACCTCTGCCCTGCTGGCTGGCACCAT
CACATCTGGGTGGACATTTGGCGCCGGCGCCGCCCTGCAGATCCCCTTTGCCATGCAGATGGCCTATAGA
TTCAACGGAATCGGCGTGACCCAGAACGTGCTGTATGAAAACCAGAAGCTGATCGCTAACCAGTTCAATT
CTGCCATCGGCAAGATCCAGGACTCCCTCTCCTCTACCGCCAGCGCCCTGGGCAAACTGCAGAACGTGGT
GAATCAGAACGCCCAAGCCCTGAACACCCTGGTGAAGCAGCTCAGCAGCAATTTTGGCGCCATCAGCTCT
GTGCTGAACGATATCCTGTCTAGACTGGACCCTCCAGAAGCCGAAGTCCAGATCGATAGACTGATCACAG
GCAGACTGCAGTCCCTGCAAACCTACGTGACCCAACAGCTGATCAGGGCCGCTGAAATAAGAGCCAGCGC
CAATCTCGCCGCTACCAAGATGTCCGAGTGTGTGCTGGGACAGTCTAAACGCGTTGACTTCTGCGGCAAA
GGCTATCACCTGATGAGCTTCCCCCAGAGCGCGCCGCACGGCGTGGTGTTCCTGCATGTGACATACGTGC
CTGCCCAAGAGAAGAATTTCACAACCGCCCCTGCCATCTGCCACGACGGCAAGGCCCACTTCCCAAGAGA
GGGCGTTTTCGTTTCCAATGGCACACACTGGTTCGTGACACAAAGAAACTTCTACGAACCCCAGATTATC
ACCACCGACAACACCTTCGTGAGTGGCAATTGTGACGTGGTCATCGGAATCGTGAACAACACAGTGTACG
ACCCTCTGCAACCTGAGCTGGACTCTTTTAAGGAAGAGCTGGACAAGTACTTTAAAAACCACACCAGCCC
CGATGTGGACCTGGGCGACATCAGTGGCATTAACGCCAGCGTGGTGAACATCCAAAAGGAAATCGACAGA
CTGAACGAGGTGGCCAAGAACCTGAACGAGTCCCTGATCGACCTGCAGGAGCTCGGCAAATACGAGCAGG
GATCTGGATACATCCCCGAGGCCCCCAGAGATGGCCAGGCCTACGTGCGGAAGGACGGCGAGTGGGTACT
GCTGAGCACATTCCTGGGCAGATCCGGAGGAGGCCTGGTGCCACAGCAGAGCGGAGGCCTGAACGACATC
TTCGAGGCCCAGAAGATCGAGTGGCACGAGGGCTGATGAGGATCCAGATCTGCTGTGCCTTCTAGTTGCC
AGCCATCTGTTGTTTGCCCCTCCCCCGTGCCTTCCTTGACCCTGGAAGGTGCCACTCCCACTGTCCTTTC
CTAATAAAATGAGGAAATTGCATCGCATTGTCTGAGTAGGTGTCATTCTATTCTGGGGGGTGGGGTGGGG
CAGGACAGCAAGGGGGAGGATTGGGAAGACAATAGCAGGCATGCTGGGGATGCGGTGGGCTCTATGGGTA
CCCAGGTGCTGAAGAATTGACCCGGTTCCTCCTGGGCCAGAAAGAAGCAGGCACATCCCCTTCTCTGTGA
CACACCCTGTCCACGCCCCTGGTTCTTAGTTCCAGCCCCACTCATAGGACACTCATAGCTCAGGAGGGCT
CCGCCTTCAATCCCACCCGCTAAAGTACTTGGAGCGGTCTCTCCCTCCCTCATCAGCCCACCAAACCAAA
CCTAGCCTCCAAGAGTGGGAAGAAATTAAAGCAAGATAGGCTATTAAGTGCAGAGGGAGAGAAAATGCCT
CCAACATGTGAGGAAGTAATGAGAGAAATCATAGAATTTTAAGGCCATGATTTAAGGCCATCATGGCCTT
AATCTTCCGCTTCCTCGCTCACTGACTCGCTGCGCTCGGTCGTTCGGCTGCGGCGAGCGGTATCAGCTCA
CTCAAAGGCGGTAATACGGTTATCCACAGAATCAGGGGATAACGCAGGAAAGAACATGTGAGCAAAAGGC
CAGCAAAAGGCCAGGAACCGTAAAAAGGCCGCGTTGCTGGCGTTTTTCCATAGGCTCCGCCCCCCTGACG
AGCATCACAAAAATCGACGCTCAAGTCAGAGGTGGCGAAACCCGACAGGACTATAAAGATACCAGGCGTT
TCCCCCTGGAAGCTCCCTCGTGCGCTCTCCTGTTCCGACCCTGCCGCTTACCGGATACCTGTCCGCCTTT
CTCCCTTCGGGAAGCGTGGCGCTTTCTCATAGCTCACGCTGTAGGTATCTCAGTTCGGTGTAGGTCGTTC
GCTCCAAGCTGGGCTGTGTGCACGAACCCCCCGTTCAGCCCGACCGCTGCGCCTTATCCGGTAACTATCG
TCTTGAGTCCAACCCGGTAAGACACGACTTATCGCCACTGGCAGCAGCCACTGGTAACAGGATTAGCAGA
GCGAGGTATGTAGGCGGTGCTACAGAGTTCTTGAAGTGGTGGCCTAACTACGGCTACACTAGAAGAACAG
TATTTGGTATCTGCGCTCTGCTGAAGCCAGTTACCTTCGGAAAAAGAGTTGGTAGCTCTTGATCCGGCAA
ACAAACCACCGCTGGTAGCGGTGGTTTTTTTGTTTGCAAGCAGCAGATTACGCGCAGAAAAAAAGGATCT
CAAGAAGATCCTTTGATCTTTTCTACGGGGTCTGACGCTCAGTGGAACGAAAACTCACGTTAAGGGATTT
TGGTCATGAGATTATCAAAAAGGATCTTCACCTAGATCCTTTTAAATTAAAAATGAAGTTTTAAATCAAT
CTAAAGTATATATGAGTAAACTTGGTCTGACAGTTACCAATGCTTAATCAGTGAGGCACCTATCTCAGCG
ATCTGTCTATTTCGTTCATCCATAGTTGCCTGACTCGGGGGGGGGGGGCGCTGAGGTCTGCCTCGTGAAG
AAGGTGTTGCTGACTCATACCAGGCCTGAATCGCCCCATCATCCAGCCAGAAAGTGAGGGAGCCACGGTT
GATGAGAGCTTTGTTGTAGGTGGACCAGTTGGTGATTTTGAACTTTTGCTTTGCCACGGAACGGTCTGCG
TTGTCGGGAAGATGCGTGATCTGATCCTTCAACTCAGCAAAAGTTCGATTTATTCAACAAAGCCGCCGTC
CCGTCAAGTCAGCGTAATGCTCTGCCAGTGTTACAACCAATTAACCAATTCTGATTAGAAAAACTCATCG
AGCATCAAATGAAACTGCAATTTATTCATATCAGGATTATCAATACCATATTTTTGAAAAAGCCGTTTCT
GTAATGAAGGAGAAAACTCACCGAGGCAGTTCCATAGGATGGCAAGATCCTGGTATCGGTCTGCGATTCC
GACTCGTCCAACATCAATACAACCTATTAATTTCCCCTCGTCAAAAATAAGGTTATCAAGTGAGAAATCA
CCATGAGTGACGACTGAATCCGGTGAGAATGGCAAAAGCTTATGCATTTCTTTCCAGACTTGTTCAACAG
GCCAGCCATTACGCTCGTCATCAAAATCACTCGCATCAACCAAACCGTTATTCATTCGTGATTGCGCCTG
AGCGAGACGAAATACGCGATCGCTGTTAAAAGGACAATTACAAACAGGAATCGAATGCAACCGGCGCAGG
AACACTGCCAGCGCATCAACAATATTTTCACCTGAATCAGGATATTCTTCTAATACCTGGAATGCTGTTT
TCCCGGGGATCGCAGTGGTGAGTAACCATGCATCATCAGGAGTACGGATAAAATGCTTGATGGTCGGAAG
AGGCATAAATTCCGTCAGCCAGTTTAGTCTGACCATCTCATCTGTAACATCATTGGCAACGCTACCTTTG
CCATGTTTCAGAAACAACTCTGGCGCATCGGGCTTCCCATACAATCGATAGATTGTCGCACCTGATTGCC
CGACATTATCGCGAGCCCATTTATACCCATATAAATCAGCATCCATGTTGGAATTTAATCGCGGCCTCGA
GCAAGACGTTTCCCGTTGAATATGGCTCATAACACCCCTTGTATTACTGTTTATGTAAGCAGACAGTTTT
ATTGTTCATGATGATATATTTTTATCTTGTGCAATGTAACATCAGAGATTTTGAGACACAACGTGGCTTT
CCCCCCCCCCCCATTATTGAAGCATTTATCAGGGTTATTGTCTCATGAGCGGATACATATTTGAATGTAT
TTAGAAAAATAAACAAATAGGGGTTCCGCGCACATTTCCCCGAAAAGTGCCACCTGACGTCTAAGAAACC
ATTATTATCATGACATTAACCTATAAAAATAGGCGTATCACGAGGCCCTTTCGTC
Features (pLannotate 1.2.2; 15 found; start..end, strand, type, name):
    137..235     +  misc_feature   bom (fragment): basis of mobility region from pBR322
    321..700     +  enhancer       CMV enhancer: human cytomegalovirus immediate early enhancer
    701..904     +  promoter       CMV promoter: human cytomegalovirus (CMV) immediate early promoter
    993..1220    +  LTR            5' LTR (truncated) (fragment): truncated 5' long terminal repeat (LTR) from human T-cell leukemia virus (HTLV) type 1
   1224..1334    +  intron         CMV intron (fragment): modified intron A from human cytomegalovirus
   1379..1447    +  CDS            Ighv1-61 (fragment): HVM05_MOUSE - Also known as Igh-VJ558. Experimental evidence at protein level: Swiss-Prot protein existence level 1. From Mus musculus (Mouse).
   1781..2797    +  CDS            IGHG1: IGHG1_HUMAN - Experimental evidence at protein level: Swiss-Prot protein existence level 1. Constant region of immunoglobulin heavy chains. Immunoglobulins, also known as antibodies, are membrane-bound or secreted glycoproteins produced by B lymphocytes. In the recognition phase of humoral immunity, the membrane-bound immunoglobulins serve as receptors which, upon binding of a specific antigen, trigger the clonal expansion and differentiation of B lymphocytes into immunoglobulins- secreting plasma cells. Secreted immunoglobulins mediate the effector phase of humoral immunity, which results in
   2852..6439    +  CDS            S (fragment): SPIKE_SARS2 - Experimental evidence at protein level: Swiss-Prot protein existence level 1. [Spike glycoprotein]: May down-regulate host tetherin (BST2) by lysosomal degradation, thereby counteracting its antiviral activity. From Severe acute respiratory syndrome coronavirus 2 (2019-nCoV) (SARS-CoV-2).
   6633..6857    +  polyA_signal   bGH poly(A) signal: bovine growth hormone polyadenylation signal
   7395..7983    -  rep_origin     ori: high-copy-number ColE1/pMB1/pBR322/pUC origin of replication
   8155..8226    -  CDS            bla(M) (fragment): β-lactamase lacking the signal sequence; bla(M); allows cytosolic expression of β-lactamase
   8238..8384    -  CDS            TRA2_ECOLX (fragment): Protein predicted: Swiss-Prot protein existence level 4. Required for transposition of transposon Tn903. From Escherichia coli.
   8525..9340    -  CDS            KanR: aminoglycoside phosphotransferase; aph(3')-Ia; confers resistance to kanamycin in bacteria or G418 (Geneticin®) in eukaryotes
   9463..9550    -  promoter       AmpR promoter (fragment): bla
   9645..35      +  CDS            rop (fragment) (across the origin): Rop protein, which maintains plasmids at low copy number; rop
