[The description below was written by a language model from this plasmid's Addgene catalogue record and pLannotate feature annotations shown in this document.]
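Description:
pVRC8400-SARS-CoV-2-S2P-B.1.621-AVI is a 9.6 kb mammalian expression plasmid built on the pVRC8400 backbone for producing a soluble, tagged spike ectodomain from the B.1.621 variant of SARS-CoV-2. It is propagated in E. coli through a high-copy ColE1/pUC-type origin and selected with kanamycin through an aph(3')-Ia KanR gene. Short fragments of bom, rop, β-lactamase and a Tn903 transposase gene are also annotated and appear to be backbone remnants rather than functional elements.

The expression cassette is driven by the human CMV immediate-early enhancer and promoter. These are followed by a truncated HTLV-1 5' LTR segment and a modified CMV intron A fragment, a leader arrangement that generally boosts transcript processing and expression, and the cassette ends in a bovine growth hormone polyadenylation signal. The open reading frame begins with a short mouse immunoglobulin heavy-chain-derived fragment, which probably serves as a secretion leader, although the record does not say so. Next comes human IgG1 constant-region sequence corresponding to the single-chain Fc (scFc) listed in the catalogue, an HRV3C protease cleavage site, and then the spike coding fragment with a C-terminal AVI tag. The HRV3C site and AVI tag are named in the catalogue fields but are not separately annotated in the feature table. The spike carries the substitutions T95I, an inserted T at 144, Y144S, Y145N, R346K, E484K, N501Y, D614G, P681H and D950N, and "S2P" denotes the two-proline prefusion-stabilised design.

Taken together, the design allows Fc-based capture of the secreted protein, release of the spike by HRV3C cleavage, and site-specific biotinylation at the AVI tag. This fits the associated publication's aim of generating molecular probes of the spike ectodomain for variant studies.
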