Addgene plasmid #181694: pVRC8400-SARS-CoV-2-S2P-B.1.621-AVI
Purpose: Expresses SARS-CoV-2 S2P protein from the B.1.621 variant with single chain Fc, HRV3C protease cleavage site, and AVI tag
Depositing lab: Peter Kwong. Depositing organization: National Institute of Allergy and Infectious Diseases (NIAID). Publication: Molecular probes of spike ectodomain and its subdomains for SARS-CoV-2 variants, Alpha through Omicron. Teng IT, Nazzari AF, Choe M, Liu T, Oliveira de Souza M, Petrova Y, Tsybovsky Y, Wang S, Zhang B, Artamonov M, Madan B, Huang A, Lopez Acevedo SN, Pan X, Ruckwardt TJ, DeKosky BJ, Mascola JR, Misasi J, Sullivan NJ, Zhou T, Kwong PD. PLoS One. 2022 May 24;17(5):e0268767. doi: 10.1371/journal.pone.0268767. eCollection 2022. PubMed 35609088.
Backbone
  Vector backbone: pVRC8400
  Vector type: Mammalian Expression
Growth in bacteria
  Bacterial resistance: Kanamycin, 50 μg/mL
  Growth temperature: 37°C
  Growth strain: DH5alpha
  Copy number: Unknown
Gene/Insert
  Gene/Insert name: SARS-CoV-2-S2P-B.1.621
  Mutation: T95I, insert144T, Y144S, Y145N, R346K, E484K, N501Y, D614G, P681H, D950N
  Entrez Gene: S (a.k.a. GU280_gp02, spike glycoprotein)
  Tag / fusion protein: scFc (N terminal on insert); HRV3C (N terminal on insert); AVI (C terminal on insert)
Terms and licenses: Academic/Nonprofit Terms; Industry Terms: Not Available to Industry
Depositor comments: Please visit https://www.biorxiv.org/content/10.1101/2021.12.29.474491v1 for bioRxiv preprint.
How to cite: pVRC8400-SARS-CoV-2-S2P-B.1.621-AVI was a gift from Peter Kwong (Addgene plasmid # 181694 ; http://n2t.net/addgene:181694 ; RRID:Addgene_181694)
